Addgene plasmid #75091: pMSCV-Zeo-PAX9
Purpose: retrovirus-mediated gene transfer into mammalian cells
Depositing lab: David Mu. Depositing organization: Cold Spring Harbor Laboratory. Publication: Oncogenic cooperation and coamplification of developmental transcription factor genes in lung cancer. Kendall J, Liu Q, Bakleh A, Krasnitz A, Nguyen KC, Lakshmi B, Gerald WL, Powers S, Mu D. Proc Natl Acad Sci U S A. 2007 Oct 16;104(42):16663-8. Epub 2007 Oct 9. 10.1073/pnas.0708286104 PubMed 17925434.
Backbone
  Vector backbone: pMSCV-Zeocin
  Vector type: Mammalian Expression, Retroviral
  Selectable markers: Zeocin
Growth in bacteria
  Bacterial resistance: Ampicillin, 100 μg/mL
  Growth temperature: 37°C
  Growth strain: NEB Stable
  Copy number: Unknown
Gene/Insert
  Gene/Insert name: PAX9
  Species: H. sapiens (human)
  Mutation: wild-type, full-length, without native 3' UTR
  Entrez Gene: PAX9 (a.k.a. STHAG3)
  Tag / fusion protein: none
  Cloning method: Restriction Enzyme; 5′ cloning site Xho I (not destroyed); 3′ cloning site Xho I (not destroyed)
  Sequencing primers: 5′ CCCTTGAACCTCCTCGTTCGACC; 3′ GAGACGTGCTACTTCCATTTGTC
Terms and licenses: Academic/Nonprofit Terms; Industry Terms: Not Available to Industry
How to cite: pMSCV-Zeo-PAX9 was a gift from David Mu (Addgene plasmid # 75091 ; http://n2t.net/addgene:75091 ; RRID:Addgene_75091)
