[The description below was written by a language model from this plasmid's Addgene catalogue record and pLannotate feature annotations shown in this document.]
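Description:
pMSCV-Zeo-PAX9 is a gammaretroviral expression vector built on the pMSCV-Zeocin backbone (murine stem cell virus family) for retrovirus-mediated transfer of human PAX9 into mammalian cells. The assembled sequence is about 7.05 kb. In bacteria it is maintained through a high-copy ColE1/pUC-type origin and an ampicillin resistance gene (β-lactamase) driven by its own promoter. The backbone also carries several short, non-functional remnants of earlier cloning vectors, including fragments of lacI, lacZα, rop, bom, the tetracycline resistance gene and a viral env sequence, along with a lac promoter/operator region.

The proviral cassette is flanked by 5′ and 3′ long terminal repeats from murine embryonic stem cell virus. Downstream of the 5′ LTR lie the Ψ packaging signal and a truncated gag segment lacking its start codon, which together support efficient encapsidation of the vector RNA when the viral proteins are provided in trans by a packaging cell line. The wild-type, full-length PAX9 coding sequence, untagged and without its native 3′ UTR, was inserted at an XhoI site just after this region. No dedicated internal promoter is annotated upstream of it, so it is presumably transcribed from the 5′ LTR. PAX9 encodes a paired-box developmental transcription factor. Following it, a mouse PGK promoter independently drives the Sh ble gene, allowing Zeocin selection of stably transduced cells. The associated publication concerns cooperation and coamplification of developmental transcription factor genes in lung cancer, consistent with use of this construct for stable ectopic PAX9 expression in functional studies.
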