Features (pLannotate 1.2.2; 19 found; start..end, strand, type, name):
    579..920     +  misc_feature   MESV Ψ: packaging signal of murine embryonic stem cell virus
    987..1404    +  CDS            gag (truncated) (fragment): truncated Moloney murine leukemia virus (MMLV) gag gene lacking the start codon
   1426..2448    +  CDS            PAX9: PAX9_HUMAN - Experimental evidence at protein level: Swiss-Prot protein existence level 1. Transcription factor required for normal development of thymus, parathyroid glands, ultimobranchial bodies, teeth, skeletal elements of skull and larynx as well as distal limbs. From Homo sapiens (Human).
   2474..2973    +  promoter       PGK promoter: mouse phosphoglycerate kinase 1 promoter
   2994..3368    +  CDS            BleoR: antibiotic-binding protein; Sh ble from Streptoalloteichus hindustanus; confers resistance to bleomycin, phleomycin, and Zeocin™
   3415..3930    +  LTR            3' LTR: 3' long terminal repeat from murine embryonic stem cell virus
   4123..4139    -  protein_bind   lac operator: The lac repressor binds to the lac operator to inhibit transcription in E. coli. This inhibition can be relieved by adding lactose or isopropyl-β-D-thiogalactopyranoside (IPTG). lac repressor encoded by lacI
   4147..4177    -  promoter       lac promoter: promoter for the E. coli lac operon
   4192..4213    -  protein_bind   CAP binding site: CAP binding activates transcription in the presence of cAMP. E. coli catabolite activator protein
   4226..4318    -  CDS            lacI (fragment): lac repressor; lacI; The lac repressor binds to the lac operator to inhibit transcription in E. coli. This inhibition can be relieved by adding lactose or isopropyl-β-D-thiogalactopyranoside (IPTG).
   4501..5089    -  rep_origin     ori: high-copy-number ColE1/pMB1/pBR322/pUC origin of replication
   5260..6120    -  CDS            AmpR: β-lactamase; bla; confers resistance to ampicillin, carbenicillin, and related antibiotics
   6121..6225    -  promoter       AmpR promoter: bla
   6320..6355    +  CDS            rop (fragment): Rop protein, which maintains plasmids at low copy number; rop
   6457..6556    +  misc_feature   bom (fragment): basis of mobility region from pBR322
   6562..6711    -  CDS            lacZα (fragment): LacZα fragment of β-galactosidase; lacZ fragment
   6711..6912    -  CDS            TcR (fragment): tetracycline efflux protein; tet; confers resistance to tetracycline
   6913..7011    +  CDS            env (fragment): murine leukemia virus gPr80 envelope polyprotein precursor; env; proteolytically cleaved into gp70SU and p15TM subunits
   7053..515     +  LTR            5' LTR (across the origin): 5' long terminal repeat from murine embryonic stem cell virus
>Addgene plasmid #75091 | pMSCV-Zeo-PAX9 | addgene full sequence | sequence record 146327 | Addgene assembled sequence
TGAAAGACCCCACCTGTAGGTTTGGCAAGCTAGCTTAAGTAACGCCATTTTGCAAGGCATGGAAAATACA
TAACTGAGAATAGAGAAGTTCAGATCAAGGTTAGGAACAGAGAGACAGCAGAATATGGGCCAAACAGGAT
ATCTGTGGTAAGCAGTTCCTGCCCCGGCTCAGGGCCAAGAACAGATGGTCCCCAGATGCGGTCCCGCCCT
CAGCAGTTTCTAGAGAACCATCAGATGTTTCCAGGGTGCCCCAAGGACCTGAAATGACCCTGTGCCTTAT
TTGAACTAACCAATCAGTTCGCTTCTCGCTTCTGTTCGCGCGCTTCTGCTCCCCGAGCTCAATAAAAGAG
CCCACAACCCCTCACTCGGCGCGCCAGTCCTCCGATAGACTGCGTCGCCCGGGTACCCGTATTCCCAATA
AAGCCTCTTGCTGTTTGCATCCGAATCGTGGACTCGCTGATCCTTGGGAGGGTCTCCTCAGATTGATTGA
CTGCCCACCTCGGGGGTCTTTCATTTGGAGGTTCCACCGAGATTTGGAGACCCCTGCCCAGGGACCACCG
ACCCCCCCGCCGGGAGGTAAGCTGGCCAGCGGTCGTTTCGTGTCTGTCTCTGTCTTTGTGCGTGTTTGTG
CCGGCATCTAATGTTTGCGCCTGCGTCTGTACTAGTTAGCTAACTAGCTCTGTATCTGGCGGACCCGTGG
TGGAACTGACGAGTTCTGAACACCCGGCCGCAACCCTGGGAGACGTCCCAGGGACTTTGGGGGCCGTTTT
TGTGGCCCGACCTGAGGAAGGGAGTCGATGTGGAATCCGACCCCGTCAGGATATGTGGTTCTGGTAGGAG
ACGAGAACCTAAAACAGTTCCCGCCTCCGTCTGAATTTTTGCTTTCGGTTTGGAACCGAAGCCGCGCGTC
TTGTCTGCTGCAGCGCTGCAGCATCGTTCTGTGTTGTCTCTGTCTGACTGTGTTTCTGTATTTGTCTGAA
AATTAGGGCCAGACTGTTACCACTCCCTTAAGTTTGACCTTAGGTCACTGGAAAGATGTCGAGCGGATCG
CTCACAACCAGTCGGTAGATGTCAAGAAGAGACGTTGGGTTACCTTCTGCTCTGCAGAATGGCCAACCTT
TAACGTCGGATGGCCGCGAGACGGCACCTTTAACCGAGACCTCATCACCCAGGTTAAGATCAAGGTCTTT
TCACCTGGCCCGCATGGACACCCAGACCAGGTCCCCTACATCGTGACCTGGGAAGCCTTGGCTTTTGACC
CCCCTCCCTGGGTCAAGCCCTTTGTACACCCTAAGCCTCCGCCTCCTCTTCCTCCATCCGCCCCGTCTCT
CCCCCTTGAACCTCCTCGTTCGACCCCGCCTCGTATCCTCCCTTTATCCAGCCCTCACTCCTTCTCTAGG
CGCCGGAATTAGATCTCTCGAGACCATGGAGCCAGCCTTCGGGGAGGTGAACCAGCTGGGAGGAGTGTTC
GTGAACGGGAGGCCGCTGCCCAACGCCATCCGGCTTCGCATCGTGGAACTGGCCCAACTGGGCATCCGAC
CGTGTGACATCAGCCGCCAGCTACGGGTCTCGCACGGCTGCGTCAGCAAGATCCTGGCGCGATACAACGA
GACGGGCTCGATCTTGCCAGGAGCCATCGGGGGCAGCAAGCCCCGGGTCACTACCCCCACCGTGGTGAAA
CACATCCGGACCTACAAGCAGAGAGACCCCGGCATCTTCGCCTGGGAGATCCGGGACCGCCTGCTGGCGG
ACGGCGTGTGCGACAAGTACAATGTGCCCTCCGTGAGCTCCATCAGCCGCATTCTGCGCAACAAGATCGG
CAACTTGGCCCAGCAGGGTCATTACGACTCATACAAGCAGCACCAGCCGACGCCGCAGCCAGCGCTGCCC
TACAACCACATCTACTCGTACCCCAGCCCTATCACGGCGGCGGCCGCCAAGGTGCCCACGCCACCCGGGG
TGCCTGCCATCCCCGGTTCGGTGGCCATGCCGCGCACCTGGCCCTCCTCGCACTCCGTCACCGACATCCT
GGGCATCCGCTCCATCACCGACCAAGTGAGCGACAGCTCCCCCTACCACAGCCCCAAGGTGGAGGAGTGG
AGCAGCCTGGGCCGCAACAACTTCCCCGCCGCCGCCCCGCATGCGGTGAACGGGTTGGAGAAGGGAGCCC
TGGAGCAGGAAGCCAAGTACGGTCAGGCACCAAATGGTCTCCCAGCTGTGGGCAGTTTTGTGTCAGCATC
CAGCATGGCTCCTTACCCTACCCCAGCCCAAGTGTCGCCTTACATGACCTACAGTGCTGCTCCTTCTGGT
TATGTTGCTGGACATGGGTGGCAACATGCTGGGGGCACCTCATTGTCTCCCCACAACTGTGACATTCCGG
CATCGCTGGCGTTCAAGGGAATGCAGGCAGCCAGAGAAGGTAGTCATTCTGTCACGGCTTCCGCGCTCTG
ACTCGAGGTTAACGAATTCTACCGGGTAGGGGAGGCGCTTTTCCCAAGGCAGTCTGGAGCATGCGCTTTA
GCAGCCCCGCTGGGCACTTGGCGCTACACAAGTGGCCTCTGGCCTCGCACACATTCCACATCCACCGGTA
GGCGCCAACCGGCTCCGTTCTTTGGTGGCCCCTTCGCGCCACCTTCTACTCCTCCCCTAGTCAGGAAGTT
CCCCCCCGCCCCGCAGCTCGCGTCGTGCAGGACGTGACAAATGGAAGTAGCACGTCTCACTAGTCTCGTG
CAGATGGACAGCACCGCTGAGCAATGGAAGCGGGTAGGCCTTTGGGGCAGCGGCCAATAGCAGCTTTGCT
CCTTCGCTTTCTGGGCTCAGAGGCTGGGAAGGGGTGGGTCCGGGGGCGGGCTCAGGGGCGGGCTCAGGGG
CGGGGCGGGCGCCCGAAGGTCCTCCGGAGGCCCGGCATTCTGCACGCTTCAAAAGCGCACGTCTGCCGCG
CTGTTCTCCTCTTCCTCATCTCCGGGCCTTTCGACCTGCAGCCCAAGCTTACCATGGCCAAGTTGACCAG
TGCCGTTCCGGTGCTCACCGCGCGCGACGTCGCCGGAGCGGTCGAGTTCTGGACCGACCGGCTCGGGTTC
TCCCGGGACTTCGTGGAGGACGACTTCGCCGGTGTGGTCCGGGACGACGTGACCCTGTTCATCAGCGCGG
TCCAGGACCAGGTGGTGCCGGACAACACCCTGGCCTGGGTGTGGGTGCGCGGCCTGGACGAGCTGTACGC
CGAGTGGTCGGAGGTCGTGTCCACGAACTTCCGGGACGCCTCCGGGCCGGCCATGACCGAGATCGGCGAG
CAGCCGTGGGGGCGGGAGTTCGCCCTGCGCGACCCGGCCGGCAACTGCGTGCACTTCGTGGCCGAGGAGC
AGGACTGAATCGATAAAATAAAAGATTTTATTTAGTCTCCAGAAAAAGGGGGGAATGAAAGACCCCACCT
GTAGGTTTGGCAAGCTAGCTTAAGTAACGCCATTTTGCAAGGCATGGAAAATACATAACTGAGAATAGAG
AAGTTCAGATCAAGGTTAGGAACAGAGAGACAGCAGAATATGGGCCAAACAGGATATCTGTGGTAAGCAG
TTCCTGCCCCGGCTCAGGGCCAAGAACAGATGGTCCCCAGATGCGGTCCCGCCCTCAGCAGTTTCTAGAG
AACCATCAGATGTTTCCAGGGTGCCCCAAGGACCTGAAATGACCCTGTGCCTTATTTGAACTAACCAATC
AGTTCGCTTCTCGCTTCTGTTCGCGCGCTTCTGCTCCCCGAGCTCAATAAAAGAGCCCACAACCCCTCAC
TCGGCGCGCCAGTCCTCCGATAGACTGCGTCGCCCGGGTACCCGTGTATCCAATAAAACCCTCTTGCAGT
TGCATCCGACTTGTGGTCTCGCTGTTCCTTGGGAGGGTCTCCTCTGAGTGATTGACTACCCGTCAGCGGG
GGTCTTTCATGGGTAACAGTTTCTTGAAGTTGGAGAACAACATTCTGAGGGTAGGAGTCGAATATTAAGT
AATCCTGACTCAATTAGCCACTGTTTTGAATCCACATACTCCAATACTCCTGAAATAGTTCATTATGGAC
AGCGCAGAAGAGCTGGGGAGAATTAATTCGTAATCATGGTCATAGCTGTTTCCTGTGTGAAATTGTTATC
CGCTCACAATTCCACACAACATACGAGCCGGAAGCATAAAGTGTAAAGCCTGGGGTGCCTAATGAGTGAG
CTAACTCACATTAATTGCGTTGCGCTCACTGCCCGCTTTCCAGTCGGGAAACCTGTCGTGCCAGCTGCAT
TAATGAATCGGCCAACGCGCGGGGAGAGGCGGTTTGCGTATTGGGCGCTCTTCCGCTTCCTCGCTCACTG
ACTCGCTGCGCTCGGTCGTTCGGCTGCGGCGAGCGGTATCAGCTCACTCAAAGGCGGTAATACGGTTATC
CACAGAATCAGGGGATAACGCAGGAAAGAACATGTGAGCAAAAGGCCAGCAAAAGGCCAGGAACCGTAAA
AAGGCCGCGTTGCTGGCGTTTTTCCATAGGCTCCGCCCCCCTGACGAGCATCACAAAAATCGACGCTCAA
GTCAGAGGTGGCGAAACCCGACAGGACTATAAAGATACCAGGCGTTTCCCCCTGGAAGCTCCCTCGTGCG
CTCTCCTGTTCCGACCCTGCCGCTTACCGGATACCTGTCCGCCTTTCTCCCTTCGGGAAGCGTGGCGCTT
TCTCATAGCTCACGCTGTAGGTATCTCAGTTCGGTGTAGGTCGTTCGCTCCAAGCTGGGCTGTGTGCACG
AACCCCCCGTTCAGCCCGACCGCTGCGCCTTATCCGGTAACTATCGTCTTGAGTCCAACCCGGTAAGACA
CGACTTATCGCCACTGGCAGCAGCCACTGGTAACAGGATTAGCAGAGCGAGGTATGTAGGCGGTGCTACA
GAGTTCTTGAAGTGGTGGCCTAACTACGGCTACACTAGAAGGACAGTATTTGGTATCTGCGCTCTGCTGA
AGCCAGTTACCTTCGGAAAAAGAGTTGGTAGCTCTTGATCCGGCAAACAAACCACCGCTGGTAGCGGTGG
TTTTTTTGTTTGCAAGCAGCAGATTACGCGCAGAAAAAAAGGATCTCAAGAAGATCCTTTGATCTTTTCT
ACGGGGTCTGACGCTCAGTGGAACGAAAACTCACGTTAAGGGATTTTGGTCATGAGATTATCAAAAAGGA
TCTTCACCTAGATCCTTTTAAATTAAAAATGAAGTTTTAAATCAATCTAAAGTATATATGAGTAAACTTG
GTCTGACAGTTACCAATGCTTAATCAGTGAGGCACCTATCTCAGCGATCTGTCTATTTCGTTCATCCATA
GTTGCCTGACTCCCCGTCGTGTAGATAACTACGATACGGGAGGGCTTACCATCTGGCCCCAGTGCTGCAA
TGATACCGCGAGACCCACGCTCACCGGCTCCAGATTTATCAGCAATAAACCAGCCAGCCGGAAGGGCCGA
GCGCAGAAGTGGTCCTGCAACTTTATCCGCCTCCATCCAGTCTATTAATTGTTGCCGGGAAGCTAGAGTA
AGTAGTTCGCCAGTTAATAGTTTGCGCAACGTTGTTGCCATTGCTACAGGCATCGTGGTGTCACGCTCGT
CGTTTGGTATGGCTTCATTCAGCTCCGGTTCCCAACGATCAAGGCGAGTTACATGATCCCCCATGTTGTG
CAAAAAAGCGGTTAGCTCCTTCGGTCCTCCGATCGTTGTCAGAAGTAAGTTGGCCGCAGTGTTATCACTC
ATGGTTATGGCAGCACTGCATAATTCTCTTACTGTCATGCCATCCGTAAGATGCTTTTCTGTGACTGGTG
AGTACTCAACCAAGTCATTCTGAGAATAGTGTATGCGGCGACCGAGTTGCTCTTGCCCGGCGTCAATACG
GGATAATACCGCGCCACATAGCAGAACTTTAAAAGTGCTCATCATTGGAAAACGTTCTTCGGGGCGAAAA
CTCTCAAGGATCTTACCGCTGTTGAGATCCAGTTCGATGTAACCCACTCGTGCACCCAACTGATCTTCAG
CATCTTTTACTTTCACCAGCGTTTCTGGGTGAGCAAAAACAGGAAGGCAAAATGCCGCAAAAAAGGGAAT
AAGGGCGACACGGAAATGTTGAATACTCATACTCTTCCTTTTTCAATATTATTGAAGCATTTATCAGGGT
TATTGTCTCATGAGCGGATACATATTTGAATGTATTTAGAAAAATAAACAAATAGGGGTTCCGCGCACAT
TTCCCCGAAAAGTGCCACCTGACGTCTAAGAAACCATTATTATCATGACATTAACCTATAAAAATAGGCG
TATCACGAGGCCCTTTCGTCTCGCGCGTTTCGGTGATGACGGTGAAAACCTCTGACACATGCAGCTCCCG
GAGACGGTCACAGCTTGTCTGTAAGCGGATGCCGGGAGCAGACAAGCCCGTCAGGGCGCGTCAGCGGGTG
TTGGCGGGTGTCGGGGCTGGCTTAACTATGCGGCATCAGAGCAGATTGTACTGAGAGTGCACCATATGCG
GTGTGAAATACCGCACAGATGCGTAAGGAGAAAATACCGCATCAGGCGCCATTCGCCATTCAGGCTGCGC
AACTGTTGGGAAGGGCGATCGGTGCGGGCCTCTTCGCTATTACGCCAGCTGGCGAAAGGGGGATGTGCTG
CAAGGCGATTAAGTTGGGTAACGCCAGGGTTTTCCCAGTCACGACGTTGTAAAACGACGGCGCAAGGAAT
GGTGCATGCAAGGAGATGGCGCCCAACAGTCCCCCGGCCACGGGGCCTGCCACCATACCCACGCCGAAAC
AAGCGCTCATGAGCCCGAAGTGGCGAGCCCGATCTTCCCCATCGGTGATGTCGGCGATATAGGCGCCAGC
AACCGCACCTGTGGCGCCGGTGATGCCGGCCACGATGCGTCCGGCGTAGAGGCGATTAGTCCAATTTGTT
AAAGACAGGATATCAGTGGTCCAGGCTCTAGTTTTGACTCAACAATATCACCAGCTGAAGCCTATAGAGT
ACGAGCCATAGATAAAATAAAAGATTTTATTTAGTCTCCAGAAAAAGGGGGGAA
