>Addgene plasmid #75091 | pMSCV-Zeo-PAX9 | depositor partial sequence | sequence record 142020 | PAX9 insert
ATGGAGCCAGCCTTCGGGGAGGTGAACCAGCTGGGAGGAGTGTTCGTGAACGGGAGGCCGCTGCCCAACG
CCATCCGGCTTCGCATCGTGGAACTGGCCCAACTGGGCATCCGACCGTGTGACATCAGCCGCCAGCTACG
GGTCTCGCACGGCTGCGTCAGCAAGATCCTGGCGCGATACAACGAGACGGGCTCGATCTTGCCAGGAGCC
ATCGGGGGCAGCAAGCCCCGGGTCACTACCCCCACCGTGGTGAAACACATCCGGACCTACAAGCAGAGAG
ACCCCGGCATCTTCGCCTGGGAGATCCGGGACCGCCTGCTGGCGGACGGCGTGTGCGACAAGTACAATGT
GCCCTCCGTGAGCTCCATCAGCCGCATTCTGCGCAACAAGATCGGCAACTTGGCCCAGCAGGGTCATTAC
GACTCATACAAGCAGCACCAGCCGACGCCGCAGCCAGCGCTGCCCTACAACCACATCTACTCGTACCCCA
GCCCTATCACGGCGGCGGCCGCCAAGGTGCCCACGCCACCCGGGGTGCCTGCCATCCCCGGTTCGGTGGC
CATGCCGCGCACCTGGCCCTCCTCGCACTCCGTCACCGACATCCTGGGCATCCGCTCCATCACCGACCAA
GTGAGCGACAGCTCCCCCTACCACAGCCCCAAGGTGGAGGAGTGGAGCAGCCTGGGCCGCAACAACTTCC
CCGCCGCCGCCCCGCACGCGGTGAACGGGTTGGAGAAGGGAGCCCTGGAGCAGGAAGCCAAGTACGGTCA
GGCACCAAATGGTCTCCCAGCTGTGGGCAGTTTTGTGTCAGCATCCAGCATGGCTCCTTACCCTACCCCA
GCCCAAGTGTCGCCTTACATGACCTACAGTGCTGCTCCTTCTGGTTATGTTGCTGGACATGGGTGGCAAC
ATGCTGGGGGCACCTCATTGTCTCCCCACAACTGTGACATTCCGGCATCGCTGGCGTTCAAGGGAATGCA
GGCAGCCAGAGAAGGTAGTCATTCTGTCACGGCTTCCGCGCTCTGA
