>Addgene plasmid #75091 | pMSCV-Zeo-PAX9 | addgene partial sequence | sequence record 146094 | pLXSN5 5'-CCCTTGAACCTCCTCGTTCGACC-3'
CCCTCACTCCTTCTCTAGGCGCCGGAATTAGATCTCTCGAGACCATGGAGCCAGCCTTCGGGGAGGTGAA
CCAGCTGGGAGGAGTGTTCGTGAACGGGAGGCCGCTGCCCAACGCCATCCGGCTTCGCATCGTGGAACTG
GCCCAACTGGGCATCCGACCGTGTGACATCAGCCGCCAGCTACGGGTCTCGCACGGCTGCGTCAGCAAGA
TCCTGGCGCGATACAACGAGACGGGCTCGATCTTGCCAGGAGCCATCGGGGGCAGCAAGCCCCGGGTCAC
TACCCCCACCGTGGTGAAACACATCCGGACCTACAAGCAGAGAGACCCCGGCATCTTCGCCTGGGAGATC
CGGGACCGCCTGCTGGCGGACGGCGTGTGCGACAAGTACAATGTGCCCTCCGTGAGCTCCATCAGCCGCA
TTCTGCGCAACAAGATCGGCAACTTGGCCCAGCAGGGTCATTACGACTCATACAAGCAGCACCAGCCGAC
GCCGCAGCCAGCGCTGCCCTACAACCACATCTACTCGTACCCCAGCCCTATCACGGCGGCGGCCGCCAAG
GTGCCCACGCCACCCGGGGTGCCTGCCATCCCCGGTTCGGTGGCCATGCCGCGCACCTGGCCCTCCTCGC
ACTCCGTCACCGACATCCTGGGCATCCGCTCCATCACCGACCAAGTGAGCGACAGCTCCCCCTACCACAG
CCCCAAGGTGGAGGAGTGGAGCAGCCTGGGCCGCAACAACTTCCCCGCCGCCGCCCCGCATGCGGTGAAC
GGGTTGGAGAAGGGAGCCCTGGAGCAGGAAGCCAAGTACGGTCAGGCACCAAATGGTCTCCCAGCTGTGG
GCAGTTTTGTGTCAGCATCCAGCATGGCTCCTTACCCTACCCCAGCCCAAGTGTCGCCTTACATGACCTA
CAGTGCTGCTCCTTCTGGTTATGTTGCTGGACATGGGTGGCAACATGCTGGGGGCACCTCATTGTCTCCC
C
