>Addgene plasmid #75091 | pMSCV-Zeo-PAX9 | addgene partial sequence | sequence record 146095 | mPGK-F 5'-cattctgcacgcttcaaaag-3'
CTCATCTCCGGGCCTTTCGACCTGCAGCCCAAGCTTACCATGGCCAAGTTGACCAGTGCCGTTCCGGTGC
TCACCGCGCGCGACGTCGCCGGAGCGGTCGAGTTCTGGACCGACCGGCTCGGGTTCTCCCGGGACTTCGT
GGAGGACGACTTCGCCGGTGTGGTCCGGGACGACGTGACCCTGTTCATCAGCGCGGTCCAGGACCAGGTG
GTGCCGGACAACACCCTGGCCTGGGTGTGGGTGCGCGGCCTGGACGAGCTGTACGCCGAGTGGTCGGAGG
TCGTGTCCACGAACTTCCGGGACGCCTCCGGGCCGGCCATGACCGAGATCGGCGAGCAGCCGTGGGGGCG
GGAGTTCGCCCTGCGCGACCCGGCCGGCAACTGCGTGCACTTCGTGGCCGAGGAGCAGGACTGAATCGAT
AAAATAAAAGATTTTATTTAGTCTCCAGAAAAAGGGGGGAATGAAAGACCCCACCTGTAGGTTTGGCAAG
CTAGCTTAAGTAACGCCATTTTGCAAGGCATGGAAAATACATAACTGAGAATAGAGAAGTTCAGATCAAG
GTTAGGAACAGAGAGACAGCAGAATATGGGCCAAACAGGATATCTGTGGTAAGCAGTTCCTGCCCCGGCT
CAGGGCCAAGAACAGATGGTCCCCAGATGCGGTCCCGCCCTCAGCAGTTTCTAGAGAACCATCAGATGTT
TCCAGGGTGCCCCAAGGACCTGAAATGACCCTGTGCCTTATTTGAACTAACCAATCAGTTCGCTTCTCGC
TTCTGTTCGCGCGCTTCTGCTCCCCGAGCTCAATAAAAGAGCCCACAACCCCTCACTCGGCGCGCCAGTC
CTCCGATAGACTGCGTCGCCCGGGTACCCGTGTATCCAATAAA
