>Addgene plasmid #75091 | pMSCV-Zeo-PAX9 | addgene partial sequence | sequence record 146325 | MSCV-rev 5'-CAGCGGGGCTGCTAAAGCGCATGC-3'
ACCCGGTAGAATTCGTTAACCTCGAGTCAGAGCGCGGAAGCCGTGACAGAATGACTACCTTCTCTGGCTG
CCTGCATTCCCTTGAACGCCAGCGATGCCGGAATGTCACAGTTGTGGGGAGACAATGAGGTGCCCCCAGC
ATGTTGCCACCCATGTCCAGCAACATAACCAGAAGGAGCAGCACTGTAGGTCATGTAAGGCGACACTTGG
GCTGGGGTAGGGTAAGGAGCCATGCTGGATGCTGACACAAAACTGCCCACAGCTGGGAGACCATTTGGTG
CCTGACCGTACTTGGCTTCCTGCTCCAGGGCTCCCTTCTCCAACCCGTTCACCGCATGCGGGGCGGCGGC
GGGGAAGTTGTTGCGGCCCAGGCTGCTCCACTCCTCCACCTTGGGGCTGTGGTAGGGGGAGCTGTCGCTC
ACTTGGTCGGTGATGGAGCGGATGCCCAGGATGTCGGTGACGGAGTGCGAGGAGGGCCAGGTGCGCGGCA
TGGCCACCGAACCGGGGATGGCAGGCACCCCGGGTGGCGTGGGCACCTTGGCGGCCGCCGCCGTGATAGG
